Addgene plasmid #198190: CS-TRE-c-Myc-Ubc-rtTA
Purpose: Generation of Expandable megakaryocyte cell lines from human iPS cells
Depositing lab: Hiromitsu Nakauchi. Depositing organization: University of Tokyo, Institute of Medical Science (IMS). Publication: Expandable megakaryocyte cell lines enable clinically applicable generation of platelets from human induced pluripotent stem cells. Nakamura S, Takayama N, Hirata S, Seo H, Endo H, Ochi K, Fujita K, Koike T, Harimoto K, Dohda T, Watanabe A, Okita K, Takahashi N, Sawaguchi A, Yamanaka S, Nakauchi H, Nishimura S, Eto K. Cell Stem Cell. 2014 Apr 3;14(4):535-48. doi: 10.1016/j.stem.2014.01.011. Epub 2014 Feb 13. PubMed 24529595.
Backbone
  Vector backbone: pcDNA3.1
  Total vector size (bp): 11548
  Vector type: Mammalian Expression, Lentiviral
Growth in bacteria
  Bacterial resistance: Ampicillin, 100 μg/mL
  Growth temperature: 37°C
  Growth strain: NEB Stable
  Copy number: High Copy
Gene/Insert
  Gene/Insert name: hC-MYC
  Species: H. sapiens (human)
  Insert size (bp): 1320
  Entrez Gene: MYC (a.k.a. MRTL, MYCC, bHLHe39, c-Myc)
Terms and licenses: Academic/Nonprofit Terms; Industry Terms: Not Available to Industry
How to cite: CS-TRE-c-Myc-Ubc-rtTA was a gift from Hiromitsu Nakauchi (Addgene plasmid # 198190 ; http://n2t.net/addgene:198190 ; RRID:Addgene_198190)
