[The description below was written by a language model from this plasmid's Addgene catalogue record and pLannotate feature annotations shown in this document.]
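Description:
CS-TRE-c-Myc-Ubc-rtTA is an all-in-one, doxycycline-inducible HIV-1-based lentiviral transfer vector of about 11.5 kb that carries human c-MYC. The catalogue lists the backbone as pcDNA3.1. In bacteria it is maintained through a high-copy ColE1/pUC-type origin and selected with ampicillin (AmpR under its own promoter). An f1 origin is also present. Outside the viral region sits an SV40 promoter/EM7-driven BleoR cassette with an SV40 poly(A) signal, which could confer Zeocin resistance, but it would not be packaged into virus.

The viral genome is transcribed from a CMV enhancer/promoter fused to a truncated 5' LTR, which makes transcription in producer cells Tat-independent. Downstream are the Ψ packaging signal with a partial gag sequence, the RRE for Rev-dependent nuclear export, and the cPPT/CTS. The payload consists of two tandem units. In the first, a tight TRE promoter (seven tet operators plus a minimal CMV promoter) drives the 1,320 bp human c-Myc coding sequence. In the second, the constitutive human UbC promoter drives rtTA-Advanced. A WPRE follows to enhance transcript stability and expression. The cassette ends in a truncated 3' LTR (the annotation software labels it as a 5' LTR and also calls flanking nef-derived sequence) and a bGH poly(A) signal. Because rtTA binds the TRE only in the presence of doxycycline, transduced cells express c-MYC only when the drug is supplied, and expression can be switched off by withdrawing it.

According to the record, the vector is used to generate expandable megakaryocyte cell lines from human iPS cells. The associated publication title indicates that these lines serve as a source of platelets.
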