Features (pLannotate 1.2.2; 31 found; start..end, strand, type, name):
     28..80      -  misc_feature   bom (fragment): basis of mobility region from pBR322
    235..614     +  enhancer       CMV enhancer: human cytomegalovirus immediate early enhancer
    615..814     +  promoter       CMV promoter: human cytomegalovirus (CMV) immediate early promoter
    832..1012    +  LTR            5' LTR (truncated): truncated 5' long terminal repeat (LTR) from HIV-1
   1059..1184    +  misc_feature   HIV-1 Ψ: packaging signal of human immunodeficiency virus type 1
   1168..1531    +  CDS            HIV-1 gag (fragment): gag protein from human immunodeficiency virus 1; gag
   1677..1910    +  misc_feature   RRE: The Rev response element (RRE) of HIV-1 allows for Rev-dependent mRNA export from the nucleus to the cytoplasm.
   2287..2387    +  CDS            Rev (fragment): human immunodeficiency virus 1 (HIV-1) Rev protein; rev; enhances nuclear export of unspliced and incompletely spliced viral mRNAs
   2413..2530    +  misc_feature   cPPT/CTS: central polypurine tract and central termination sequence of HIV-1
   2572..2886    +  promoter       tight TRE promoter: Tet-responsive promoter PTight, consisting of seven tet operator sequences followed by the minimal CMV promoter
   2909..4228    +  CDS            c-Myc: human c-Myc proto-oncogene
   4246..5457    +  promoter       UbC promoter: human ubiquitin C promoter
   5470..6216    +  CDS            rtTA-Advanced: improved tetracycline-controlled transactivator In the Tet-On® system, rtTA-Advanced binds to the Tet-responsive element and stimulates transcription only in the presence of tetracycline or doxycycline.
   6240..6828    +  misc_feature   WPRE: woodchuck hepatitis virus posttranscriptional regulatory element
   6753..7340    +  CDS            nef: NEF_HV112 - Experimental evidence at protein level: Swiss-Prot protein existence level 1. Extracellular Nef protein targets CD4(+) T-lymphocytes for apoptosis by interacting with CXCR4 surface receptors. From Human immunodeficiency virus type 1 group M subtype B (isolate PCV12) (HIV-1).
   7347..7527    +  LTR            5' LTR (truncated): truncated 5' long terminal repeat (LTR) from HIV-1
   7559..7783    +  polyA_signal   bGH poly(A) signal: bovine growth hormone polyadenylation signal
   7787..7808    +  promoter       SV40 promoter (fragment): SV40 enhancer and early promoter
   7829..8257    +  rep_origin     f1 ori (sequence partly withheld): f1 bacteriophage origin of replication; arrow indicates direction of (+) strand synthesis
   8271..8600    +  promoter       SV40 promoter: SV40 enhancer and early promoter
   8648..8695    +  promoter       EM7 promoter: synthetic bacterial promoter&nbsp
   8714..9088    +  CDS            BleoR: antibiotic-binding protein; Sh ble from Streptoalloteichus hindustanus; confers resistance to bleomycin, phleomycin, and Zeocin™
   9098..9223    +  CDS            ble (fragment): BLE_KLEPN - Experimental evidence at protein level: Swiss-Prot protein existence level 1. Binding protein with a strong affinity to the bleomycin family of antibiotics. Binds to CL990; an antimitotic-antibiotic compound. From Klebsiella pneumoniae.
   9218..9339    +  polyA_signal   SV40 poly(A) signal: SV40 polyadenylation signal
   9410..9432    -  protein_bind   lac operator (fragment): The lac repressor binds to the lac operator to inhibit transcription in E. coli. This inhibition can be relieved by adding lactose or isopropyl-β-D-thiogalactopyranoside (IPTG). lac repressor encoded by lacI
   9436..9466    -  promoter       lac promoter: promoter for the E. coli lac operon
   9481..9502    -  protein_bind   CAP binding site: CAP binding activates transcription in the presence of cAMP. E. coli catabolite activator protein
   9515..9607    -  CDS            lacI (fragment): lac repressor; lacI; The lac repressor binds to the lac operator to inhibit transcription in E. coli. This inhibition can be relieved by adding lactose or isopropyl-β-D-thiogalactopyranoside (IPTG).
   9790..10378   -  rep_origin     ori: high-copy-number ColE1/pMB1/pBR322/pUC origin of replication
  10549..11409   -  CDS            AmpR: β-lactamase; bla; confers resistance to ampicillin, carbenicillin, and related antibiotics
  11410..11514   -  promoter       AmpR promoter: bla
>Addgene plasmid #198190 | CS-TRE-c-Myc-Ubc-rtTA | addgene full sequence | sequence record 392528 | Addgene Partial NGS Result
GACGGATCGGGAGATCTCCCGATCCCCTATGGTGCACTCTCAGTACAATCTGCTCTGATGCCGCATAGTT
AAGCCAGTATCTGCTCCCTGCTTGTGTGTTGGAGGTCGCTGAGTAGTGCGCGAGCAAAATTTAAGCTACA
ACAAGGCAAGGCTTGACCGACAATTGCATGAAGAATCTGCTTAGGGTTAGGCGTTTTGCGCTGCTTCGCG
ATGTACGGGCCAGATATACGCGTTGACATTGATTATTGACTAGTTATTAATAGTAATCAATTACGGGGTC
ATTAGTTCATAGCCCATATATGGAGTTCCGCGTTACATAACTTACGGTAAATGGCCCGCCTGGCTGACCG
CCCAACGACCCCCGCCCATTGACGTCAATAATGACGTATGTTCCCATAGTAACGCCAATAGGGACTTTCC
ATTGACGTCAATGGGTGGAGTATTTACGGTAAACTGCCCACTTGGCAGTACATCAAGTGTATCATATGCC
AAGTACGCCCCCTATTGACGTCAATGACGGTAAATGGCCCGCCTGGCATTATGCCCAGTACATGACCTTA
TGGGACTTTCCTACTTGGCAGTACATCTACGTATTAGTCATCGCTATTACCATGGTGATGCGGTTTTGGC
AGTACATCAATGGGCGTGGATAGCGGTTTGACTCACGGGGATTTCCAAGTCTCCACCCCATTGACGTCAA
TGGGAGTTTGTTTTGGCACCAAAATCAACGGGACTTTCCAAAATGTCGTAACAACTCCGCCCCATTGACG
CAAATGGGCGGTAGGCGTGTACGGTGGGAGGTCTATATAAGCAGCGCGTTTTGCCTGTACTGGGTCTCTC
TGGTTAGACCAGATCTGAGCCTGGGAGCTCTCTGGCTAACTAGGGAACCCACTGCTTAAGCCTCAATAAA
GCTTGCCTTGAGTGCTTCAAGTAGTGTGTGCCCGTCTGTTGTGTGACTCTGGTAACTAGAGATCCCTCAG
ACCCTTTTAGTCAGTGTGGAAAATCTCTAGCAGTGGCGCCCGAACAGGGACTTGAAAGCGAAAGGGAAAC
CAGAGGAGCTCTCTCGACGCAGGACTCGGCTTGCTGAAGCGCGCACGGCAAGAGGCGAGGGGCGGCGACT
GGTGAGTACGCCAAAAATTTTGACTAGCGGAGGCTAGAAGGAGAGAGATGGGTGCGAGAGCGTCAGTATT
AAGCGGGGGAGAATTAGATCGCGATGGGAAAAAATTCGGTTAAGGCCAGGGGGAAAGAAAAAATATAAAT
TAAAACATATAGTATGGGCAAGCAGGGAGCTAGAACGATTCGCAGTTAATCCTGGCCTGTTAGAAACATC
AGAAGGCTGTAGACAAATACTGGGACAGCTACAACCATCCCTTCAGACAGGATCAGAAGAACTTAGATCA
TTATATAATACAGTAGCAACCCTCTATTGTGTGCATCAAAGGATAGAGATAAAAGACACCAAGGAAGCTT
TAGACAAGATAGAGGAAGAGCAAAACAAAAGTAAGACCACCGCACAGCAAGCGGCCGCTGATCTTCAGAC
CTGGAGGAGGAGATATGAGGGACAATTGGAGAAGTGAATTATATAAATATAAAGTAGTAAAAATTGAACC
ATTAGGAGTAGCACCCACCAAGGCAAAGAGAAGAGTGGTGCAGAGAGAAAAAAGAGCAGTGGGAATAGGA
GCTTTGTTCCTTGGGTTCTTGGGAGCAGCAGGAAGCACTATGGGCGCAGCGTCAATGACGCTGACGGTAC
AGGCCAGACAATTATTGTCTGGTATAGTGCAGCAGCAGAACAATTTGCTGAGGGCTATTGAGGCGCAACA
GCATCTGTTGCAACTCACAGTCTGGGGCATCAAGCAGCTCCAGGCAAGAATCCTGGCTGTGGAAAGATAC
CTAAAGGATCAACAGCTCCTGGGGATTTGGGGTTGCTCTGGAAAACTCATTTGCACCACTGCTGTGCCTT
GGAATGCTAGTTGGAGTAATAAATCTCTGGAACAGATTTGGAATCACACGACCTGGATGGAGTGGGACAG
AGAAATTAACAATTACACAAGCTTAATACACTCCTTAATTGAAGAATCGCAAAACCAGCAAGAAAAGAAT
GAACAAGAATTATTGGAATTAGATAAATGGGCAAGTTTGTGGAATTGGTTTAACATAACAAATTGGCTGT
GGTATATAAAATTATTCATAATGATAGTAGGAGGCTTGGTAGGTTTAAGAATAGTTTTTGCTGTACTTTC
TATAGTGAATAGAGTTAGGCAGGGATATTCACCATTATCGTTTCAGACCCACCTCCCAACCCCGAGGGGA
CCCGACAGGCCCGAAGGAATAGAAGAAGAAGGTGGAGAGAGAGACAGAGACAGATCCATTCGATTAGTGA
ACGGATCTACAAATGGCAGTATTCATCCACAATTTTAAAAGAAAAGGGGGGATTGGGGGGTACAGTGCAG
GGGAAAGAATAGTAGACATAATAGCAACAGACATACAAACTAAAGAATTACAAAAACAAATTACAAAAAT
TCAAAATTTTCGGGTTTATTACAGGGACAGCAGAAATTCACTTTGAATTGCGAGTTTACTCCCTATCAGT
GATAGAGAACGTATGTCGAGTTTACTCCCTATCAGTGATAGAGAACGATGTCGAGTTTACTCCCTATCAG
TGATAGAGAACGTATGTCGAGTTTACTCCCTATCAGTGATAGAGAACGTATGTCGAGTTTACTCCCTATC
AGTGATAGAGAACGTATGTCGAGTTTATCCCTATCAGTGATAGAGAACGTATGTCGAGTTTACTCCCTAT
CAGTGATAGAGAACGTATGTCGAGGTAGGCGTGTACGGTGGGAGGCCTATATAAGCAGAGCTCGTTTAGT
GAACCGTCAGATCGCCTGGAGAATTGCGTACGGCCAGCATGCCCCTCAACGTTAGCTTCACCAACAGGAA
CTATGACCTCGACTACGACTCGGTGCAGCCGTATTTCTACTGCGACGAGGAGGAGAACTTCTACCAGCAG
CAGCAGCAGAGCGAGCTGCAGCCCCCGGCGCCCAGCGAGGATATCTGGAAGAAATTCGAGCTGCTGCCCA
CCCCGCCCCTGTCCCCTAGCCGCCGCTCCGGGCTCTGCTCGCCCTCCTACGTTGCGGTCACACCCTTCTC
CCTTCGGGGAGACAACGACGGCGGTGGCGGGAGCTTCTCCACGGCCGACCAGCTGGAGATGGTGACCGAG
CTGCTGGGAGGAGACATGGTGAACCAGAGTTTCATCTGCGACCCGGACGACGAGACCTTCATCAAAAACA
TCATCATCCAGGACTGTATGTGGAGCGGCTTCTCGGCCGCCGCCAAGCTCGTCTCAGAGAAGCTGGCCTC
CTACCAGGCTGCGCGCAAAGACAGCGGCAGCCCGAACCCCGCCCGCGGCCACAGCGTCTGCTCCACCTCC
AGCTTGTACCTGCAGGATCTGAGCGCCGCCGCCTCAGAGTGCATCGACCCCTCGGTGGTCTTCCCCTACC
CTCTCAACGACAGCAGCTCGCCCAAGTCCTGCGCCTCGCAAGACTCCAGCGCCTTCTCTCCGTCCTCGGA
TTCTCTGCTCTCCTCGACGGAGTCCTCCCCGCAGGGCAGCCCCGAGCCCCTGGTGCTCCATGAGGAGACA
CCGCCCACCACCAGCAGCGACTCTGAGGAGGAACAAGAAGATGAGGAAGAAATCGATGTTGTTTCTGTGG
AAAAGAGGCAGGCTCCTGGCAAAAGGTCAGAGTCTGGATCACCTTCTGCTGGAGGCCACAGCAAACCTCC
TCACAGCCCACTGGTCCTCAAGAGGTGCCACGTCTCCACACATCAGCACAACTACGCAGCGCCTCCCTCC
ACTCGGAAGGACTATCCTGCTGCCAAGAGGGTCAAGTTGGACAGTGTCAGAGTCCTGAGACAGATCAGCA
ACAACCGAAAATGCACCAGCCCCAGGTCCTCGGACACCGAGGAGAATGTCAAGAGGCGAACACACAACGT
CTTGGAGCGCCAGAGGAGGAACGAGCTAAAACGGAGCTTTTTTGCCCTGCGTGACCAGATCCCGGAGTTG
GAAAACAATGAAAAGGCCCCCAAGGTAGTTATCCTTAAAAAAGCCACAGCATACATCCTGTCCGTCCAAG
CAGAGGAGCAAAAGCTCATTTCTGAAGAGGACTTGTTGCGGAAACGACGAGAACAGTTGAAACACAAACT
TGAACAGCTACGGAACTCTTGTGCGTAAGAATTCGCTAGCGATCTGGCCTCCGCGCCGGGTTTTGGCGCC
TCCCGCGGGCGCCCCCCTCCTCACGGCGAGCGCTGCCACGTCAGACGAAGGGCGCAGCGAGCGTCCTGAT
CCTTCCGCCCGGACGCTCAGGACAGCGGCCCGCTGCTCATAAGACTCGGCCTTAGAACCCCAGTATCAGC
AGAAGGACATTTTAGGACGGGACTTGGGTGACTCTAGGGCACTGGTTTTCTTTCCAGAGAGCGGAACAGG
CGAGGAAAAGTAGTCCCTTCTCGGCGATTCTGCGGAGGGATCTCCGTGGGGCGGTGAACGCCGATGATTA
TATAAGGACGCGCCGGGTGTGGCACAGCTAGTTCCGTCGCAGCCGGGATTTGGGTCGCGGTTCTTGTTTG
TGGATCGCTGTGATCGTCACTTGGTGAGTAGCGGGCTGCTGGGCTGGCCGGGGCTTTCGTGGCCGCCGGG
CCGCTCGGTGGGACGGAAGCGTGTGGAGAGACCGCCAAGGGCTGTAGTCTGGGTCCGCGAGCAAGGTTGC
CCTGAACTGGGGGTTGGGGGGAGCGCAGCAAAATGGCGGCTGTTCCCGAGTCTTGAATGGAAGACGCTTG
TGAGGCGGGCTGTGAGGTCGTTGAAACAAGGTGGGGGGCATGGTGGGCGGCAAGAACCCAAGGTCTTGAG
GCCTTCGCTAATGCGGGAAAGCTCTTATTCGGGTGAGATGGGCTGGGGCACCATCTGGGGACCCTGACGT
GAAGTTTGTCACTGACTGGAGAACTCGGTTTGTCGTCTGTTGCGGGGGCGGCAGTTATGGCGGTGCCGTT
GGGCAGTGCACCCGTACCTTTGGGAGCGCGCGCCCTCGTCGTGTCGTGACGTCACCCGTTCTGTTGGCTT
ATAATGCAGGGTGGGGCCACCTGCCGGTAGGTGTGCGGTAGGCTTTTCTCCGTCGCAGGACGCAGGGTTC
GGGCCTAGGGTAGGCTCTCCTGAATCGACAGGCGCCGGACCTCTGGTGAGGGGAGGGATAAGTGAGGCGT
CAGTTTCTTTGGTCGGTTTTATGTACCTATCTTCTTAAGTAGCTGAAGCTCCGGTTTTGAACTATGCGCT
CGGGGTTGGCGAGTGTGTTTTGTGAAGTTTTTTAGGCACCTTTTGAAATGTAATCATTTGGGTCAATATG
TAATTTTCAGTGTTAGACTAGTAAATTGTCCGCTAAATTCTGGCCGTTTTTGGCTTTTTTGTTAGACAAG
CTTGTCACCATGTCTAGACTGGACAAGAGCAAAGTCATAAACGGCGCTCTGGAATTACTCAATGGAGTCG
GTATCGAAGGCCTGACGACAAGGAAACTCGCTCAAAAGCTGGGAGTTGAGCAGCCTACCCTGTACTGGCA
CGTGAAGAACAAGCGGGCCCTGCTCGATGCCCTGCCAATCGAGATGCTGGACAGGCATCATACCCACTTC
TGCCCCCTGGAAGGCGAGTCATGGCAAGACTTTCTGCGGAACAACGCCAAGTCATTCCGCTGTGCTCTCC
TCTCACATCGCGACGGGGCTAAAGTGCATCTCGGCACCCGCCCAACAGAGAAACAGTACGAAACCCTGGA
AAATCAGCTCGCGTTCCTGTGTCAGCAAGGCTTCTCCCTGGAGAACGCACTGTACGCTCTGTCCGCCGTG
GGCCACTTTACACTGGGCTGCGTATTGGAGGAACAGGAGCATCAAGTAGCAAAAGAGGAAAGAGAGACAC
CTACCACCGATTCTATGCCCCCACTTCTGAGACAAGCAATTGAGCTGTTCGACCGGCAGGGAGCCGAACC
TGCCTTCCTTTTCGGCCTGGAACTAATCATATGTGGCCTGGAGAAACAGCTAAAGTGCGAAAGCGGCGGG
CCGGCCGACGCCCTTGACGATTTTGACTTAGACATGCTCCCAGCCGATGCCCTTGACGACTTTGACCTTG
ATATGCTGCCTGCTGACGCTCTTGACGATTTTGACCTTGACATGCTCCCCGGGTAACTCGAGGGATCAAG
CTTATCGATAATCAACCTCTGGATTACAAAATTTGTGAAAGATTGACTGGTATTCTTAACTATGTTGCTC
CTTTTACGCTATGTGGATACGCTGCTTTAATGCCTTTGTATCATGCTATTGCTTCCCGTATGGCTTTCAT
TTTCTCCTCCTTGTATAAATCCTGGTTGCTGTCTCTTTATGAGGAGTTGTGGCCCGTTGTCAGGCAACGT
GGCGTGGTGTGCACTGTGTTTGCTGACGCAACCCCCACTGGTTGGGGCATTGCCACCACCTGTCAGCTCC
TTTCCGGGACTTTCGCTTTCCCCCTCCCTATTGCCACGGCGGAACTCATCGCCGCCTGCCTTGCCCGCTG
CTGGACAGGGGCTCGGCTGTTGGGCACTGACAATTCCGTGGTGTTGTCGGGGAAGCTGACGTCCTTTCCA
TGGCTGCTCGCCTGTGTTGCCACCTGGATTCTGCGCGGGACGTCCTTCTGCTACGTCCCTTCGGCCCTCA
ATCCAGCGGACCTTCCTTCCCGCGGCCTGCTGCCGGCTCTGCGGCCTCTTCCGCGTCTTCGCCTTCGCCC
TCAGACGAGTCGGATCTCCCTTTGGGCCGCCTCCCCGCATCGATACCGTCGAGACCTAGAAAAACATGGA
GCAATCACAAGTAGCAATACAGCAGCTACCAATGCTGATTGTGCCTGGCTAGAAGCACAAGAGGAGGAGG
AGGTGGGTTTTCCAGTCACACCTCAGGTACCTTTAAGACCAATGACTTACAAGGCAGCTGTAGATCTTAG
CCACTTTTTAAAAGAAAAGGGGGGACTGGAAGGGCTAATTCACTCCCAACGAAGACAAGATATCCTTGAT
CTGTGGATCTACCACACACAAGGCTACTTCCCTGATTGGCAGAACTACACACCAGGGCCAGGGATCAGAT
ATCCACTGACCTTTGGATGGTGCTACAAGCTAGTACCAGTTGAGCAAGAGAAGGTAGAAGAAGCCAATGA
AGGAGAGAACACCCGCTTGTTACACCCTGTGAGCCTGCATGGGATGGATGACCCGGAGAGAGAAGTATTA
GAGTGGAGGTTTGACAGCCGCCTAGCATTTCATCACATGGCCCGAGAGCTGCATCCGGACTGTACTGGGT
CTCTCTGGTTAGACCAGATCTGAGCCTGGGAGCTCTCTGGCTAACTAGGGAACCCACTGCTTAAGCCTCA
ATAAAGCTTGCCTTGAGTGCTTCAAGTAGTGTGTGCCCGTCTGTTGTGTGACTCTGGTAACTAGAGATCC
CTCAGACCCTTTTAGTCAGTGTGGAAAATCTCTAGCAGGGCCCGTTTAAACCCGCTGATCAGCCTCGACT
GTGCCTTCTAGTTGCCAGCCATCTGTTGTTTGCCCCTCCCCCGTGCCTTCCTTGACCCTGGAAGGTGCCA
CTCCCACTGTCCTTTCCTAATAAAATGAGGAAATTGCATCGCATTGTCTGAGTAGGTGTCATTCTATTCT
GGGGGGTGGGGTGGGGCAGGACAGCAAGGGGGAGGATTGGGAAGACAATAGCAGGCATGCTGGGGATGCG
GTGGGCTCTATGGCTTCTGAGGCGGAAAGAACCAGCTGGGGCTCTAGGGGGTATCCCC
[124 nt withheld, positions 7829-7952]
C
[91 nt withheld, positions 7954-8044]
A
[49 nt withheld, positions 8046-8094]
CCTTTGACGTTGGAGTCCACGTTCTTT
[37 nt withheld, positions 8122-8158]
ACCCTATCTCGGTCTATTCTTTTGATTTATAAGGGATTTTGCCGATTTCGGCCTATTGGTTAAAAAATGA
GCTGATTTAACAAAAATTTAACGCGAATTAATTCTGTGGAATGTGTGTCAGTTAGGGTGTGGAAAGTCCC
CAGGCTCCCCAGCAGGCAGAAGTATGCAAAGCATGCATCTCAATTAGTCAGCAACCAGGTGTGGAAAGTC
CCCAGGCTCCCCAGCAGGCAGAAGTATGCAAAGCATGCATCTCAATTAGTCAGCAACCATAGTCCCGCCC
CTAACTCCGCCCATCCCGCCCCTAACTCCGCCCAGTTCCGCCCATTCTCCGCCCCATGGCTGACTAATTT
TTTTTATTTATGCAGAGGCCGAGGCCGCCTCTGCCTCTGAGCTATTCCAGAAGTAGTGAGGAGGCTTTTT
TGGAGGCCTAGGCTTTTGCAAAAAGCTCCCGGGAGCTTGTATATCCATTTTCGGATCTGATCAGCACGTG
TTGACAATTAATCATCGGCATAGTATATCGGCATAGTATAATACGACAAGGTGAGGAACTAAACCATGGC
CAAGTTGACCAGTGCCGTTCCGGTGCTCACCGCGCGCGACGTCGCCGGAGCGGTCGAGTTCTGGACCGAC
CGGCTCGGGTTCTCCCGGGACTTCGTGGAGGACGACTTCGCCGGTGTGGTCCGGGACGACGTGACCCTGT
TCATCAGCGCGGTCCAGGACCAGGTGGTGCCGGACAACACCCTGGCCTGGGTGTGGGTGCGCGGCCTGGA
CGAGCTGTACGCCGAGTGGTCGGAGGTCGTGTCCACGAACTTCCGGGACGCCTCCGGGCCGGCCATGACC
GAGATCGGCGAGCAGCCGTGGGGGCGGGAGTTCGCCCTGCGCGACCCGGCCGGCAACTGCGTGCACTTCG
TGGCCGAGGAGCAGGACTGACACGTGCTACGAGATTTCGATTCCACCGCCGCCTTCTATGAAAGGTTGGG
CTTCGGAATCGTTTTCCGGGACGCCGGCTGGATGATCCTCCAGCGCGGGGATCTCATGCTGGAGTTCTTC
GCCCACCCCAACTTGTTTATTGCAGCTTATAATGGTTACAAATAAAGCAATAGCATCACAAATTTCACAA
ATAAAGCATTTTTTTCACTGCATTCTAGTTGTGGTTTGTCCAAACTCATCAATGTATCTTATCATGTCTG
TATACCGTCGACCTCTAGCTAGAGCTTGGCGTAATCATGGTCATAGCTGTTTCCTGTGTGAAATTGTTAT
CCGCTCACAATTCCACACAACATACGAGCCGGAAGCATAAAGTGTAAAGCCTGGGGTGCCTAATGAGTGA
GCTAACTCACATTAATTGCGTTGCGCTCACTGCCCGCTTTCCAGTCGGGAAACCTGTCGTGCCAGCTGCA
TTAATGAATCGGCCAACGCGCGGGGAGAGGCGGTTTGCGTATTGGGCGCTCTTCCGCTTCCTCGCTCACT
GACTCGCTGCGCTCGGTCGTTCGGCTGCGGCGAGCGGTATCAGCTCACTCAAAGGCGGTAATACGGTTAT
CCACAGAATCAGGGGATAACGCAGGAAAGAACATGTGAGCAAAAGGCCAGCAAAAGGCCAGGAACCGTAA
AAAGGCCGCGTTGCTGGCGTTTTTCCATAGGCTCCGCCCCCCTGACGAGCATCACAAAAATCGACGCTCA
AGTCAGAGGTGGCGAAACCCGACAGGACTATAAAGATACCAGGCGTTTCCCCCTGGAAGCTCCCTCGTGC
GCTCTCCTGTTCCGACCCTGCCGCTTACCGGATACCTGTCCGCCTTTCTCCCTTCGGGAAGCGTGGCGCT
TTCTCATAGCTCACGCTGTAGGTATCTCAGTTCGGTGTAGGTCGTTCGCTCCAAGCTGGGCTGTGTGCAC
GAACCCCCCGTTCAGCCCGACCGCTGCGCCTTATCCGGTAACTATCGTCTTGAGTCCAACCCGGTAAGAC
ACGACTTATCGCCACTGGCAGCAGCCACTGGTAACAGGATTAGCAGAGCGAGGTATGTAGGCGGTGCTAC
AGAGTTCTTGAAGTGGTGGCCTAACTACGGCTACACTAGAAGAACAGTATTTGGTATCTGCGCTCTGCTG
AAGCCAGTTACCTTCGGAAAAAGAGTTGGTAGCTCTTGATCCGGCAAACAAACCACCGCTGGTAGCGGTG
GTTTTTTTGTTTGCAAGCAGCAGATTACGCGCAGAAAAAAAGGATCTCAAGAAGATCCTTTGATCTTTTC
TACGGGGTCTGACGCTCAGTGGAACGAAAACTCACGTTAAGGGATTTTGGTCATGAGATTATCAAAAAGG
ATCTTCACCTAGATCCTTTTAAATTAAAAATGAAGTTTTAAATCAATCTAAAGTATATATGAGTAAACTT
GGTCTGACAGTTACCAATGCTTAATCAGTGAGGCACCTATCTCAGCGATCTGTCTATTTCGTTCATCCAT
AGTTGCCTGACTCCCCGTCGTGTAGATAACTACGATACGGGAGGGCTTACCATCTGGCCCCAGTGCTGCA
ATGATACCGCGAGACCCACGCTCACCGGCTCCAGATTTATCAGCAATAAACCAGCCAGCCGGAAGGGCCG
AGCGCAGAAGTGGTCCTGCAACTTTATCCGCCTCCATCCAGTCTATTAATTGTTGCCGGGAAGCTAGAGT
AAGTAGTTCGCCAGTTAATAGTTTGCGCAACGTTGTTGCCATTGCTACAGGCATCGTGGTGTCACGCTCG
TCGTTTGGTATGGCTTCATTCAGCTCCGGTTCCCAACGATCAAGGCGAGTTACATGATCCCCCATGTTGT
GCAAAAAAGCGGTTAGCTCCTTCGGTCCTCCGATCGTTGTCAGAAGTAAGTTGGCCGCAGTGTTATCACT
CATGGTTATGGCAGCACTGCATAATTCTCTTACTGTCATGCCATCCGTAAGATGCTTTTCTGTGACTGGT
GAGTACTCAACCAAGTCATTCTGAGAATAGTGTATGCGGCGACCGAGTTGCTCTTGCCCGGCGTCAATAC
GGGATAATACCGCGCCACATAGCAGAACTTTAAAAGTGCTCATCATTGGAAAACGTTCTTCGGGGCGAAA
ACTCTCAAGGATCTTACCGCTGTTGAGATCCAGTTCGATGTAACCCACTCGTGCACCCAACTGATCTTCA
GCATCTTTTACTTTCACCAGCGTTTCTGGGTGAGCAAAAACAGGAAGGCAAAATGCCGCAAAAAAGGGAA
TAAGGGCGACACGGAAATGTTGAATACTCATACTCTTCCTTTTTCAATATTATTGAAGCATTTATCAGGG
TTATTGTCTCATGAGCGGATACATATTTGAATGTATTTAGAAAAATAAACAAATAGGGGTTCCGCGCACA
TTTCCCCGAAAAGTGCCACCTGACGTC
